>Addgene plasmid #108518 | pAJM.716 | addgene full sequence | sequence record 270200 | Addgene NGS Result
GCTCAGGGCGGACTGGTAGCTAAGGTAGTGGTTGTCGGGCAGCAGCACGGGGCCGTCGCCGATTGGGGTG
TTCTGCTGGTAGTGGTCGGCGAGCTGCACGCTGCCGTCCTCGATGTTGTGGCGGATCTTGAAGTTCACCT
TGATGCCGTTCTTCTGCTTGTCGGCCATGATATAGACGTTGTGGCTGTTGTAGTTGTACTCCAGCTTGTG
CCCCAGGATGTTGCCGTCCTCCTTGAAGTCGATGCCCTTCAGCTCGATGCGGTTCACCAGGGTGTCGCCC
TCGAACTTCACCTCGGCGCGGGTCTTGTAGTTGCCGTCGTCCTTGAAGAAGATGGTGCGCTCCTGGACGT
AGCCTTCGGGCATGGCGGACTTGAAGAAGTCGTGCAGCTTCATGTGGTCGGGGTAGCGGGCGAAGCATTG
CAGGCCGTAGCCGAAGGTGGTCACGAGGGTGGGCCAGGGCACGGGCAGCTTGCCTGTGGTGCAGATGAAC
TTCAGGGTCAGCTTGCCGTAGGTGGCATCGCCCTCGCCCTCGCCGGACACGCTGAACTTGTGGCCGTTTA
CGTCGCCGTCCAGCTCGACCAGGATGGGCACCACCCCGGTGAACAGCTCCTCGCCCTTGCTCACCATCTA
GTATTTCCCCTCTTTCTCTAGTATTAAACAAAATTATTTGTAGAGGCTGTTTCGTCCTCACGGACTCATC
AGACCGGAAAGCACATCCGGTGACAGCTCGGGTATGGAGAAACAGTAGAGAGTTGCGATAAAAAGCGTCA
GGTAGGATCCGCTAATCTTATGGATAAAAATGCTATGGCATAGCAAAGTGTGACGCCGTGCAAATAATCA
ATGTGGACTTTTCTGCCGTGATTATAGACACTTTTGTTACGCGTTTTTGTCATGGCTTTGGTCCCGCTTT
GTTACAGAATGCTTTTAATAAGCGGGGTTACCGGTTTGGTTAGCGAGAAGAGCCAGTAAAAGACGCAGTG
ACGGCAATGTCTGATGCAATATGGACAATTGGTTTCTCAGCCAACGATCGTTAAGCGGGAGACCAGAAAC
AAAAAAAGGCCCCCCGTTAGGGAGGCCTTCAATAATTGGTTGTGTCTCAAAATCTCTGATGTACATTGCA
CAAGATAAAAATATATCATCATGAACAATAAAACTGTCTGCTTACATAAACAGTAATACAAGGGGTGTTA
TGAGCCATATTCAACGGGAAACGTCTTGCTCCAGGCCGCGATTAAATTCCAACATGGATGCTGATTTATA
TGGGTATAAATGGGCTCGCGATAATGTCGGGCAATCAGGTGCGACAATCTATCGATTGTATGGGAAGCCC
GATGCGCCAGAGTTGTTTCTGAAACATGGCAAAGGTAGCGTTGCCAATGATGTTACAGATGAGATGGTCA
GACTAAACTGGCTGACGGAATTTATGCCTCTTCCGACCATCAAGCATTTTATCCGTACTCCTGATGATGC
ATGGTTACTCACCACTGCGATCCCCGGGAAAACAGCATTCCAGGTATTAGAAGAATATCCTGATTCAGGT
GAAAATATTGTTGATGCGCTGGCAGTGTTCCTGCGCCGGTTGCATTCGATTCCTGTTTGTAATTGTCCTT
TTAACAGCGATCGCGTATTTCGTCTCGCTCAGGCGCAATCACGAATGAATAACGGTTTGGTTGATGCGAG
TGATTTTGATGACGAGCGTAATGGCTGGCCTGTTGAACAAGTCTGGAAAGAAATGCATAAGCTTTTGCCA
TTCTCACCGGATTCAGTCGTCACTCATGGTGATTTCTCACTTGATAACCTTATTTTTGACGAGGGGAAAT
TAATAGGTTGTATTGATGTTGGACGAGTCGGAATCGCAGACCGATACCAGGATCTTGCCATCCTATGGAA
CTGCCTCGGTGAGTTTTCTCCTTCATTACAGAAACGGCTTTTTCAAAAATATGGTATTGATAATCCTGAT
ATGAATAAATTGCAGTTTCATTTGATGCTCGATGAGTTTTTCTAAGGTAACTGTCAGACCAAGTTTACTC
ATATATACTTTAGATTGATTTTTCGTTCCACTGAGCGTCAGACCCCTTAATAAGATGATCTTCTTGAGAT
CGTTTTGGTCTGCGCGTAATCTCTTGCTCTGAAAACGAAAAAACCGCCTTGCAGGGCGGTTTTTCGAAGG
TTCTCTGAGCTACCAACTCTTTGAACCGAGGTAACTGGCTTGGAGGAGCGCAGTCACCAAAACTTGTCCT
TTCAGTTTAGCCTTAACCGGCGCATGACTTCAAGACTAACTCCTCTAAATCAATTACCAGTGGCTGCTGC
CAGTGGTGCTTTTGCATGTCTTTCCGGGTTGGACTCAAGACGATAGTTACCGGATAAGGCGCAGCGGTCG
GACTGAACGGGGGGTTCGTGCATACAGTCCAGCTTGGAGCGAACTGCCTACCCGGAACTGAGTGTCAGGC
GTGGAATGAGACAAACGCGGCCATAACAGCGGAATGACACCGGTAAACCGAAAGGCAGGAACAGGAGAGC
GCACGAGGGAGCCGCCAGGGGGAAACGCCTGGTATCTTTATAGTCCTGTCGGGTTTCGCCACCACTGATT
TGAGCGTCAGATTTCGTGATGCTTGTCAGGGGGGCGGAGCCTATGGAAAAACGGCTTTGCCGCGGCCCTC
TCACTTCCCTGTTAAGTATCTTCCTGGCATCTTCCAGGAAATCTCCGCCCCGTTCGTAAGCCATTTCCGC
TCGCCGCAGTCGAACGACCGAGCGTAGCGAGTCAGTGAGCGAGGAAGCGGAATATATCCTGTATCACATA
TTCTGCTGACGCACCGGTGCAGCCTTTTTTCTCCTGCCACATGAAGCACTTCACTGACACCCTCATCAGT
GCCAACATAGTAAGCCAGTATACACTCCGCTAGCGCTGAGGTCTGCCTCGTGCAGCGAGTCAGTGAGCGA
GGAAGCACCTCATTCGATGGCGCGCCGCCATTGGACCAAAACGAAAAAAGGCCCCCCTTTCGGGAGGCCT
CTTTTCTGGAATTTGGTACCGAGTTACTTGTACAGCTCGTCCATGCCGAGAGTGATCCCGGCGGCGGTCA
CGAACTCCAGCAGGACCATGTGATCGCGCTTCTCGTTGGGGTCTTT
Features (pLannotate 1.2.2; 8 found; start..end, strand, type, name):
    677..726     -  misc_RNA       sTRSV HHRz: hammerhead ribozyme from the tobacco ringspot virus satellite RNA (Khvorova et al., 2003)
    734..899     -  promoter       araBAD promoter: araBAD; promoter of the L-arabinose operon of E. coli; the araC regulatory gene is transcribed in the opposite direction (Guzman et al., 1995)
   1190..2005    +  CDS            KanR: aminoglycoside phosphotransferase; aph(3')-Ia; confers resistance to kanamycin in bacteria or G418 (Geneticin®) in eukaryotes
   2094..2639    +  rep_origin     p15A ori: Plasmids containing the medium-copy-number p15A origin of replication can be propagated in E. coli cells that contain a second plasmid with the ColE1 origin.
   2727..2782    +  rep_origin     RSF ori (fragment): Plasmids containing the RSF 1030 origin of replication can be propagated in E. coli cells that contain additional plasmids with compatible origins.
   2881..2907    -  misc_feature   bom (fragment): basis of mobility region from pBR322
   2924..2946    +  rep_origin     RSF ori (fragment): Plasmids containing the RSF 1030 origin of replication can be propagated in E. coli cells that contain additional plasmids with compatible origins.
   3034..627     -  CDS            EYFP (across the origin): enhanced YFP mammalian codon-optimized
