[The description below was written by a language model from this plasmid's Addgene catalogue record and pLannotate feature annotations shown in this document.]
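Description:
pAJM.716 is a small (about 3.1 kb) bacterial reporter plasmid built on a p15A-Kan backbone for use in Escherichia coli. It replicates from the p15A origin, recorded as low copy in the catalogue entry and compatible with ColE1-type plasmids, and is selected with kanamycin through an aph(3')-Ia aminoglycoside phosphotransferase gene. The automated annotation also flags short fragments resembling the RSF1030 origin and the pBR322 bom region downstream of p15A. These are brief partial matches, probably reflecting sequence similarity in the backbone rather than separate functional elements.

The payload is a synthetic PBAD-YFP cassette assembled by Gibson cloning and oriented on the reverse strand. The araBAD promoter from the E. coli L-arabinose operon drives transcription through an sTRSV hammerhead ribozyme and then into a yellow fluorescent protein coding sequence, annotated as EYFP and spanning the numbering origin of the circular map. A self-cleaving ribozyme placed between a promoter and a reporter typically acts as an insulator: it removes the promoter-derived 5' leader so that translation of the reporter is less dependent on which promoter lies upstream. No araC regulator gene is annotated on the plasmid, which fits the stated purpose as the arabinose sensor output for use in a Marionette strain, where the regulator would presumably be supplied by the host. The feature table does not annotate a ribosome binding site or terminators.

The plasmid is used to read out L-arabinose induction as YFP fluorescence, for characterising the response of the arabinose sensor in the Marionette set of small-molecule sensors.
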