Addgene plasmid #108518: pAJM.716
Purpose: PBAD-YFP Reporter. Ara sensor for use in Marionette strain.
Depositing lab: Christopher Voigt. Depositing organization: Massachusetts Institute of Technology. Publication: Escherichia coli "Marionette" strains with 12 highly optimized small-molecule sensors. Meyer AJ, Segall-Shapiro TH, Glassey E, Zhang J, Voigt CA. Nat Chem Biol. 2018 Nov 26. pii: 10.1038/s41589-018-0168-3. doi: 10.1038/s41589-018-0168-3. PubMed 30478458.
Backbone
  Vector backbone: p15A-Kan
  Vector type: Bacterial Expression
Growth in bacteria
  Bacterial resistance: Kanamycin, 50 μg/mL
  Growth temperature: 37°C
  Growth strain: NEB Stable
  Copy number: Low Copy
Gene/Insert
  Gene/Insert name: PBAD-YFP
  Species: Synthetic
  Cloning method: Gibson Cloning
Terms and licenses: Academic/Nonprofit Terms; Industry Terms: Not Available to Industry
Depositor comments: Please visit https://www.biorxiv.org/content/early/2018/04/10/285866 for bioRxiv preprint.
How to cite: pAJM.716 was a gift from Christopher Voigt (Addgene plasmid # 108518 ; http://n2t.net/addgene:108518 ; RRID:Addgene_108518)
